>Addgene plasmid #60543 | psAAVS1-T2 | depositor full sequence | sequence record 97601 | psAAVS1-T2
TAGTTATTAATAGTAATCAATTACGGGGTCATTAGTTCATAGCCCATATATGGAGTTCCGCGTTACATAA
CTTACGGTAAATGGCCCGCCTGGCTGACCGCCCAACGACCCCCGCCCATTGACGTCAATAATGACGTATG
TTCCCATAGTAACGCCAATAGGGACTTTCCATTGACGTCAATGGGTGGAGTATTTACGGTAAACTGCCCA
CTTGGCAGTACATCAAGTGTATCATATGCCAAGTACGCCCCCTATTGACGTCAATGACGGTAAATGGCCC
GCCTGGCATTATGCCCAGTACATGACCTTATGGGACTTTCCTACTTGGCAGTACATCTACGTATTAGTCA
TCGCTATTACCATGGTGATGCGGTTTTGGCAGTACATCAATGGGCGTGGATAGCGGTTTGACTCACGGGG
ATTTCCAAGTCTCCACCCCATTGACGTCAATGGGAGTTTGTTTTGGCACCAAAATCAACGGGACTTTCCA
AAATGTCGTAACAACTCCGCCCCATTGACGCAAATGGGCGGTAGGCGTGTACGGTGGGAGGTCTATATAA
GCAGAGCTGGTTTAGTGAACCGTCAGATCCTGTATGAGACCGGGGCCACTAGGGACAGGATTGGGGTCTC
TGTTTCGCTAGCGCTACCGGTCGCCACCATGGTGAGCAAGGGCGAGGAGCTGTTCACCGGGGTGGTGCCC
ATCCTGGTCGAGCTGGACGGCGACGTAAACGGCCACAAGTTCAGCGTGTCCGGCGAGGGCGAGGGCGATG
CCACCTACGGCAAGCTGACCCTGAAGTTCATCTGCACCACCGGCAAGCTGCCCGTGCCCTGGCCCACCCT
CGTGACCACCCTGACCTACGGCGTGCAGTGCTTCAGCCGCTACCCCGACCACATGAAGCAGCACGACTTC
TTCAAGTCCGCCATGCCCGAAGGCTACGTCCAGGAGCGCACCATCTTCTTCAAGGACGACGGCAACTACA
AGACCCGCGCCGAGGTGAAGTTCGAGGGCGACACCCTGGTGAACCGCATCGAGCTGAAGGGCATCGACTT
CAAGGAGGACGGCAACATCCTGGGGCACAAGCTGGAGTACAACTACAACAGCCACAACGTCTATATCATG
GCCGACAAGCAGAAGAACGGCATCAAGGTGAACTTCAAGATCCGCCACAACATCGAGGACGGCAGCGTGC
AGCTCGCCGACCACTACCAGCAGAACACCCCCATCGGCGACGGCCCCGTGCTGCTGCCCGACAACCACTA
CCTGAGCACCCAGTCCGCCCTGAGCAAAGACCCCAACGAGAAGCGCGATCACATGGTCCTGCTGGAGTTC
GTGACCGCCGCCGGGATCACTCTCGGCATGGACGAGCTGTACAAGTCCGGCCGGACTCAGATCTCGAGCT
CAAGCTTCGAATTCTGCAGTCGACGGTACCGCGGGCCCGGGATCCACCGGATCTAGATAACTGATCATAA
TCAGCCATACCACATTTGTAGAGGTTTTACTTGCTTTAAAAAACCTCCCACACCTCCCCCTGAACCTGAA
ACATAAAATGAATGCAATTGTTGTTGTTAACTTGTTTATTGCAGCTTATAATGGTTACAAATAAAGCAAT
AGCATCACAAATTTCACAAATAAAGCATTTTTTTCACTGCATTCTAGTTGTGGTTTGTCCAAACTCATCA
ATGTATCTTAACGCGTAAATTGTAAGCGTTAATATTTTGTTAAAATTCGCGTTAAATTTTTGTTAAATCA
GCTCATTTTTTAACCAATAGGCCGAAATCGGCAAAATCCCTTATAAATCAAAAGAATAGACCGAGATAGG
GT
[37 nt withheld, positions 1823-1859]
AAAGAACGTGGACTCCAACGTCAAAGG
[49 nt withheld, positions 1887-1935]
T
[91 nt withheld, positions 1937-2027]
G
[124 nt withheld, positions 2029-2152]
CAGGTGGCACTTTTCGGGGAAATGTGCGCGGAACCCCTATTTGTTTATTTTTCTAAATACATTCAAATAT
GTATCCGCTCATGAGACAATAACCCTGATAAATGCTTCAATAATATTGAAAAAGGAAGAGTCCTGAGGCG
GAAAGAACCAGCTGTGGAATGTGTGTCAGTTAGGGTGTGGAAAGTCCCCAGGCTCCCCAGCAGGCAGAAG
TATGCAAAGCATGCATCTCAATTAGTCAGCAACCAGGTGTGGAAAGTCCCCAGGCTCCCCAGCAGGCAGA
AGTATGCAAAGCATGCATCTCAATTAGTCAGCAACCATAGTCCCGCCCCTAACTCCGCCCATCCCGCCCC
TAACTCCGCCCAGTTCCGCCCATTCTCCGCCCCATGGCTGACTAATTTTTTTTATTTATGCAGAGGCCGA
GGCCGCCTCGGCCTCTGAGCTATTCCAGAAGTAGTGAGGAGGCTTTTTTGGAGGCCTAGGCTTTTGCAAA
GATCGATCAAGAGACAGGATGAGGATCGTTTCGCATGATTGAACAAGATGGATTGCACGCAGGTTCTCCG
GCCGCTTGGGTGGAGAGGCTATTCGGCTATGACTGGGCACAACAGACAATCGGCTGCTCTGATGCCGCCG
TGTTCCGGCTGTCAGCGCAGGGGCGCCCGGTTCTTTTTGTCAAGACCGACCTGTCCGGTGCCCTGAATGA
ACTGCAAGACGAGGCAGCGCGGCTATCGTGGCTGGCCACGACGGGCGTTCCTTGCGCAGCTGTGCTCGAC
GTTGTCACTGAAGCGGGAAGGGACTGGCTGCTATTGGGCGAAGTGCCGGGGCAGGATCTCCTGTCATCTC
ACCTTGCTCCTGCCGAGAAAGTATCCATCATGGCTGATGCAATGCGGCGGCTGCATACGCTTGATCCGGC
TACCTGCCCATTCGACCACCAAGCGAAACATCGCATCGAGCGAGCACGTACTCGGATGGAAGCCGGTCTT
GTCGATCAGGATGATCTGGACGAAGAGCATCAGGGGCTCGCGCCAGCCGAACTGTTCGCCAGGCTCAAGG
CGAGCATGCCCGACGGCGAGGATCTCGTCGTGACCCATGGCGATGCCTGCTTGCCGAATATCATGGTGGA
AAATGGCCGCTTTTCTGGATTCATCGACTGTGGCCGGCTGGGTGTGGCGGACCGCTATCAGGACATAGCG
TTGGCTACCCGTGATATTGCTGAAGAGCTTGGCGGCGAATGGGCTGACCGCTTCCTCGTGCTTTACGGTA
TCGCCGCTCCCGATTCGCAGCGCATCGCCTTCTATCGCCTTCTTGACGAGTTCTTCTGAGCGGGACTCTG
GGGTTCGAAATGACCGACCAAGCGACGCCCAACCTGCCATCACGAGATTTCGATTCCACCGCCGCCTTCT
ATGAAAGGTTGGGCTTCGGAATCGTTTTCCGGGACGCCGGCTGGATGATCCTCCAGCGCGGGGATCTCAT
GCTGGAGTTCTTCGCCCACCCTAGGGGGAGGCTAACTGAAACACGGAAGGAGACAATACCGGAAGGAACC
CGCGCTATGACGGCAATAAAAAGACAGAATAAAACGCACGGTGTTGGGTCGTTTGTTCATAAACGCGGGG
TTCGGTCCCAGGGCTGGCACTCTGTCGATACCCCACCGAGACCCCATTGGGGCCAATACGCCCGCGTTTC
TTCCTTTTCCCCACCCCACCCCCCAAGTTCGGGTGAAGGCCCAGGGCTCGCAGCCAACGTCGGGGCGGCA
GGCCCTGCCATAGCCTCAGGTTACTCATATATACTTTAGATTGATTTAAAACTTCATTTTTAATTTAAAA
GGATCTAGGTGAAGATCCTTTTTGATAATCTCATGACCAAAATCCCTTAACGTGAGTTTTCGTTCCACTG
AGCGTCAGACCCCGTAGAAAAGATCAAAGGATCTTCTTGAGATCCTTTTTTTCTGCGCGTAATCTGCTGC
TTGCAAACAAAAAAACCACCGCTACCAGCGGTGGTTTGTTTGCCGGATCAAGAGCTACCAACTCTTTTTC
CGAAGGTAACTGGCTTCAGCAGAGCGCAGATACCAAATACTGTCCTTCTAGTGTAGCCGTAGTTAGGCCA
CCACTTCAAGAACTCTGTAGCACCGCCTACATACCTCGCTCTGCTAATCCTGTTACCAGTGGCTGCTGCC
AGTGGCGATAAGTCGTGTCTTACCGGGTTGGACTCAAGACGATAGTTACCGGATAAGGCGCAGCGGTCGG
GCTGAACGGGGGGTTCGTGCACACAGCCCAGCTTGGAGCGAACGACCTACACCGAACTGAGATACCTACA
GCGTGAGCTATGAGAAAGCGCCACGCTTCCCGAAGGGAGAAAGGCGGACAGGTATCCGGTAAGCGGCAGG
GTCGGAACAGGAGAGCGCACGAGGGAGCTTCCAGGGGGAAACGCCTGGTATCTTTATAGTCCTGTCGGGT
TTCGCCACCTCTGACTTGAGCGTCGATTTTTGTGATGCTCGTCAGGGGGGCGGAGCCTATGGAAAAACGC
CAGCAACGCGGCCTTTTTACGGTTCCTGGCCTTTTGCTGGCCTTTTGCTCACATGTTCTTTCCTGCGTTA
TCCCCTGATTCTGTGGATAACCGTATTACCGCCATGCAT
Features (pLannotate 1.2.2; 14 found; start..end, strand, type, name):
     61..364     +  enhancer       CMV enhancer: human cytomegalovirus immediate early enhancer
    365..568     +  promoter       CMV promoter: human cytomegalovirus (CMV) immediate early promoter
    659..1375    +  CDS            EGFP: EGFP is a basic (constitutively fluorescent) green fluorescent protein published in 1996, derived from Aequorea victoria. It is reported to be a rapidly-maturing weak dimer with moderate acid sensitivity.
   1389..1445    +  misc_feature   MCS: multiple cloning site
   1462..1546    +  CDS            large T antigen (fragment): large T antigen from SV40 (simian virus 40)
   1569..1690    +  polyA_signal   SV40 poly(A) signal: SV40 polyadenylation signal
   1724..2152    -  rep_origin     f1 ori (sequence partly withheld): f1 bacteriophage origin of replication; arrow indicates direction of (+) strand synthesis
   2179..2283    +  promoter       AmpR promoter: bla
   2285..2642    +  promoter       SV40 promoter: SV40 enhancer and early promoter
   2677..3471    +  CDS            NeoR/KanR: aminoglycoside phosphotransferase from Tn5; aph(3')-II (or nptII); confers resistance to neomycin, kanamycin, and G418 (Geneticin®)
   3492..3644    +  CDS            ble (fragment): BLE_KLEPN - Experimental evidence at protein level: Swiss-Prot protein existence level 1. Binding protein with a strong affinity to the bleomycin family of antibiotics. Binds to CL990; an antimitotic-antibiotic compound. From Klebsiella pneumoniae.
   3703..3750    +  polyA_signal   HSV TK poly(A) signal: herpes simplex virus thymidine kinase polyadenylation signal (Cole and Stacy, 1985)
   3841..3857    -  polyA_signal   bGH poly(A) signal (fragment): bovine growth hormone polyadenylation signal
   4079..4667    +  rep_origin     ori: high-copy-number ColE1/pMB1/pBR322/pUC origin of replication
