[The description below was written by a language model from this plasmid's Addgene catalogue record and pLannotate feature annotations shown in this document.]
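Description:
psAAVS1-T2 is a mammalian expression reporter plasmid built on the pEGFP-C1 backbone and designed to report the activity of CRISPR/Cas9 together with the guide RNA gRNA_AAVS1-T2. It is propagated in E. coli as a high-copy plasmid from a ColE1/pUC-type origin and also carries an f1 phage origin. Selection relies on a single Tn5 NeoR/KanR (aminoglycoside phosphotransferase) gene preceded by both a bacterial bla-type promoter and the SV40 enhancer/early promoter and followed by the HSV TK polyadenylation signal. This arrangement gives kanamycin resistance in bacteria and would allow G418 selection in mammalian cells. The short large T antigen, ble and bGH poly(A) fragments in the annotation appear to be backbone remnants or partial matches rather than functional parts.

The payload is a 46 bp human protospacer sequence from the AAVS1 locus (target T2), cloned by BsaI digestion. To make this cloning scheme possible, a BsaI site elsewhere in the backbone was removed by site-directed mutagenesis. The reporter unit consists of the CMV immediate-early enhancer and promoter, an EGFP coding sequence, the multiple cloning site and the SV40 poly(A) signal. The feature table does not annotate the protospacer itself. The unannotated gap between the CMV promoter and the start of EGFP is a plausible location, but the record does not state where the insert lies or how cleavage of the target changes the GFP signal.

The stated use is as a target-specific GFP readout for assessing the efficacy and specificity of Cas9 with this AAVS1 guide in mammalian cells. The annotated sequence record is 4,781 nt, slightly longer than the 4,731 bp total size listed in the catalogue.
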