Addgene plasmid #60543: psAAVS1-T2
Purpose: GFP reporter for CRISPR/CAS9 and gRNA_AAVS1-T2 activities
Depositing lab: William Simonds. Depositing organization: National Institute of Diabetes & Digestive & Kidney Diseases (NIDDK). Publication: Improving the specificity and efficacy of CRISPR/CAS9 and gRNA through target specific DNA reporter. Zhang JH, Pandey M, Kahler JF, Loshakov A, Harris B, Dagur PK, Mo Y, Simonds WF. J Biotechnol. 2014 Sep 2. pii: S0168-1656(14)00838-4. doi: 10.1016/j.jbiotec.2014.08.033. PubMed 25193712.
Backbone
  Vector backbone: pEGFP C1
  Backbone manufacturer: ClonTech
  Backbone size w/o insert (bp): 4685
  Total vector size (bp): 4731
  Modifications to backbone: The BsaI site in the backbone was removed by site directed mutagenesis (C3755T).
  Vector type: Mammalian Expression, CRISPR ; Kan
Growth in bacteria
  Bacterial resistance: Kanamycin, 50 μg/mL
  Growth temperature: 37°C
  Growth strain: Top10
  Copy number: High Copy
Gene/Insert
  Gene/Insert name: ProtoSpacer AAVS1-T2 (alt name: psAAVS1-T2)
  Species: H. sapiens (human)
  Insert size (bp): 46
  Entrez Gene: AAVS1 (a.k.a. AAV)
  Cloning method: Restriction Enzyme; 5′ cloning site BsaI (unknown if destroyed); 3′ cloning site BsaI (unknown if destroyed)
  Sequencing primers: 5′ CCA TTGACGTCAA TGGGAG
Terms and licenses: Academic/Nonprofit Terms; Industry Terms: Not Available to Industry
How to cite: psAAVS1-T2 was a gift from William Simonds (Addgene plasmid # 60543 ; http://n2t.net/addgene:60543 ; RRID:Addgene_60543)
