>Addgene plasmid #60543 | psAAVS1-T2 | addgene partial sequence | sequence record 99361 | CMV-F 5'-CGCAAATGGGCGGTAGGCGTG-3'
CTATATAAGCAGAGCTGGTTTAGTGAACCGTCAGATCCTGTATGAGACCGGGGCCACTAGGGACAGGATT
GGGGTCTCTGTTTCGCTAGCGCTACCGGTCGCCACCATGGTGAGCAAGGGCGAGGAGCTGTTCACCGGGG
TGGTGCCCATCCTGGTCGAGCTGGACGGCGACGTAAACGGCCACAAGTTCAGCGTGTCCGGCGAGGGCGA
GGGCGATGCCACCTACGGCAAGCTGACCCTGAAGTTCATCTGCACCACCGGCAAGCTGCCCGTGCCCTGG
CCCACCCTCGTGACCACCCTGACCTACGGCGTGCAGTGCTTCAGCCGCTACCCCGACCACATGAAGCAGC
ACGACTTCTTCAAGTCCGCCATGCCCGAAGGCTACGTCCAGGAGCGCACCATCTTCTTCAAGGACGACGG
CAACTACAAGACCCGCGCCGAGGTGAAGTTCGAGGGCGACACCCTGGTGAACCGCATCGAGCTGAAGGGC
ATCGACTTCAAGGAGGACGGCAACATCCTGGGGCACAAGCTGGAGTACAACTACAACAGCCACAACGTCT
ATATCATGGCCGACAAGCAGAAGAACGGCATCAAGGTGAACTTCAAGATCCGCCACAACATCGAGGACGG
CAGCGTGCAGCTCGCCGACCACTACCAGCAGAACACCCCCATCGGCGACGGCCCCGTGCTGCTGCCCGAC
AACCACTACCTGAGCACCCAGTCCGCCCTGAGCAAAGACCCCAACGAGAAGCGCGATCACATGGTCCTGC
TGGAGTTCGTGACCGCCGCCGGGATCACTCTCGGCATGGACGAGCTGTACAAGTCCGGCCGGACTCAGAT
CTCGAGCTCAAGCTTCGAATTCTGCAGTCGACGGTACCGCGGGCCCGGGATCCACCGGATCTAGATAACT
GATCATAATCAGCCATACCACATTTGTAGAGGTTTTACTTGCTTTAAAAAACCTCCCACACCTCCCCCTG
AACCTGAAACATAAAATGAATGCAATTGTTGTTGTTAACTTGTTTATTGCAGCTTATAATGGTTACAAAT
AAAGCAATAGCATCACAAATTTCACAAATAAAGCATTTTT
