>Addgene plasmid #60543 | psAAVS1-T2 | addgene partial sequence | sequence record 99364 | F1ori-F 5'-GTGGACTCTTGTTCCAAACTGG-3'
CCTATCTCGGTCTATTCTTTTGATTTATAAGGGATTTTGCCGATTTCGGCCTATTGGTTAAAAAATGAGC
TGATTTAACAAAAATTTAACGCGAATTTTAACAAAATATTAACGCTTACAATTTACGCGTTAAGATACAT
TGATGAGTTTGGACAAACCACAACTAGAATGCAGTGAAAAAAATGCTTTATTTGTGAAATTTGTGATGCT
ATTGCTTTATTTGTAACCATTATAAGCTGCAATAAACAAGTTAACAACAACAATTGCATTCATTTTATGT
TTCAGGTTCAGGGGGAGGTGTGGGAGGTTTTTTAAAGCAAGTAAAACCTCTACAAATGTGGTATGGCTGA
TTATGATCAGTTATCTAGATCCGGTGGATCCCGGGCCCGCGGTACCGTCGACTGCAGAATTCGAAGCTTG
AGCTCGAGATCTGAGTCCGGCCGGACTTGTACAGCTCGTCCATGCCGAGAGTGATCCCGGCGGCGGTCAC
GAACTCCAGCAGGACCATGTGATCGCGCTTCTCGTTGGGGTCTTTGCTCAGGGCGGACTGGGTGCTCAGG
TAGTGGTTGTCGGGCAGCAGCACGGGGCCGTCGCCGATGGGGGTGTTCTGCTGGTAGTGGTCGGCGAGCT
GCACGCTGCCGTCCTCGATGTTGTGGCGGATCTTGAAGTTCACCTTGATGCCGTTCTTCTGCTTGTCGGC
CATGATATAGACGTTGTGGCTGTTGTAGTTGTACTCCAGCTTGTGCCCCAGGATGTTGCCGTCCTCCTTG
AAGTCGATGCCCTTCAGCTCGATGCGGTTCACCAGGGTGTCGCCCTCGAACTTCACCTCGGCGCGGGTCT
TGTAGTTGCCGTCGTCCTTGAAGAAGATGGTGCGCTCCTGGACGTAGCCTTCGGGCATGGCGGACTTGAA
GAAGTCGTGCTGCTTCATGTGGTCGGGGTAGCGGCTGAAGCACTGCACGCCGTAGGTCAGGGTGGTCACG
AGGGTGGGCCAGGGCACGGGCAGCTTGCCGGTGGTGCAGATGAACTTCAGGGTCAGCTTGCCGTAGGTGG
CATCGCCCTCGCCCTCGCCGGA
